>Addgene plasmid #90024 | pLKO.1-shDsup | addgene full sequence | sequence record 177702 | Addgene NGS Result
GAGGTCTCCAGGAAGGCGGGCACCCCGGCGCGCTCGGCCGCCTCCACTCCGGGGAGCACGACGGCGCTGC
CCAGACCCTTGCCCTGGTGGTCGGGCGAGACGCCGACGGTGGCCAGGAACCACGCGGGCTCCTTGGGCCG
GTGCGGCGCCAGGAGGCCTTCCATCTGTTGCTGCGCGGCCAGCCGGGAACCGCTCAACTCGGCCATGCGC
GGGCCGATCTCGGCGAACACCGCCCCCGCTTCGACGCTCTCCGGCGTGGTCCAGACCGCCACCGCGGCGC
CGTCGTCCGCGACCCACACCTTGCCGATGTCGAGCCCGACGCGCGTGAGGAAGAGTTCTTGCAGCTCGGT
GACCCGCTCGATGTGGCGGTCCGGATCGACGGTGTGGCGCGTGGCGGGGTAGTCGGCGAACGCGGCGGCG
AGGGTGCGTACGGCCCTGGGGACGTCGTCGCGGGTGGCGAGGCGCACCGTGGGCTTGTACTCGGTCATGG
TAAGCTCCGGTGGATCCCCCTGGGGAGAGAGGTCGGTGATTCGGTCAACGAGGGAGCCGACTGCCGACGT
GCGCTCCGGAGGCTTGCAGAATGCGGAACACCGCGCGGGCAGGAACAGGGCCCACACTACCGCCCCACAC
CCCGCCTCCCGCACCGCCCCTTCCCGGCCGCTGCTCTCGGCGCGCCCTGCTGAGCAGCCGCTATTGGCCA
CAGCCCATCGCGGTCGGCGCGCTGCCATTGCTCCCTGGCGCTGTCCGTCTGCGAGGGTACTAGTGAGACG
TGCGGCTTCCGTTTGTCACGTCCGGCACGCCGCGAACCGCAAGGAACCTTCCCGACTTAGGGGCGGAGCA
GGAAGCGTCGCCGGGGGGCCCACAAGGGTAGCGGCGAAGATCCGGGTGACGCTGCGAACGGACGTGAAGA
ATGTGCGAGACCCAGGGTCGGCGCCGCTGCGTTTCCCGGAACCACGCCCAGAGCAGCCGCGTCCCTGCGC
AAACCCAGGGCTGCCTTGGAAAAGGCGCAACCCCAACCCCCTCGAGCCGCGGCCAAAGTGGATCTCTGCT
GTCCCTGTAATAAACCCGAAAATTTTGAATTTTTGTAATTTGTTTTTGTAATTCTTTAGTTTGTATGTCT
GTTGCTATTATGTCTACTATTCTTTCCCCTGCACTGTACCCCCCAATCCCCCCTTTTCTTTTAAAATTGT
GGATGAATACTGCCATTTGTCTCGAGGTCGAGAATTCAAAAAGAACGTAACCGTTACCAAAGGTCTCTTG
AACCTTTGGTAACGGTTACGTTCACCGGTGTTTCGTCCTTTCCACAAGATATATAAAGCCAAGAAATCGA
AATACTTTCAAGTTACGGTAAGCATATGATAGTCCATTTTAAAACATAATTTTAAAACTGCAAACTACCC
AAGAAATTATTACTTTCTACGTCACGTATTTTGTACTAATATCTTTGTGTTTACAGTCAAATTAATTCCA
ATTATCTCTCTAACAGCCTTGTATCGTATATGCAAATATGAAGGAATCATGGGAAATAGGCCCTCGGTGA
AGGGGGCGGCCGCTCGAGGCTAGTCTCGTGATCGATACCGTCGAGATCCGTTCACTAATCGAATGGATCT
GTCTCTGTCTCTCTCTCCACCTTCTTCTTCTATTCCTTCGGGCCTGTCGGGTCCCCTCGGGGTTGGGAGG
TGGGTCTGAAACGATAATGGTGAATATCCCTGCCTAACTCTATTCACTATAGAAAGTACAGCAAAAACTA
TTCTTAAACCTACCAAGCCTCCTACTATCATTATGAATAATTTTATATACCACAGCCAATTTGTTATGTT
AAACCAATTCCACAAACTTGCCCATTTATCTAATTCCAATAATTCTTGTTCATTCTTTTCTTGCTGGTTT
TGCGATTCTTCAATTAAGGAGTGTATTAAGCTTGTGTAATTGTTAATTTCTCTGTCCCACTCCATCCAGG
TCGTGTGATTCCAAATCTGTTCCAGAGATTTATTACTCCAACTAGCATTCCAAGGCACAGCAGTGGTGCA
AATGAGTTTTCCAGAGCAACCCCAAATCCCCAGGAGCTGTTGATCCTTTAGGTATCTTTCCACAGCCAGG
ATTCTTGCCTGGAGCTGCTTGATGCCCCAGACTGTGAGTTGCAACAGATGCTGTTGCGCCTCAATAGCCC
TCAGCAAATTGTTCTGCTGCTGCACTATACCAGACAATAATTGTCTGGCCTGTACCGTCAGCGTCATTGA
CGCTGCGCCCATAGTGCTTCCTGCTGCTCCCAAGAACCCAAGGAACAAAGCTCCTATTCCCACTGCTCTT
TTTTCTCTCTGCACCACTCTTCTCTTTGCCTTGGTGGGTGCTACTCCTAATGGTTCAATTTTTACTACTT
TATATTTATATAATTCACTTCTCCAATTGTCCCTCATATCTCCTCCTCCAGGTCTGAAGATCAGCGGCCG
CTTGCTGTGCGGTGGTCTTACTTTTGTTTTGCTCTTCCTCTATCTTGTCTAAAGCTTCCTTGGTGTCTTT
TATCTCTATCCTTTGATGCACACAATAGAGGGTTGCTACTGTATTATATAATGATCTAAGTTCTTCTGAT
CCTGTCTGAAGGGATGGTTGTAGCTGTCCCAGTATTTGTCTACAGCCTTCTGATGTTTCTAACAGGCCAG
GATTAACTGCGAATCGTTCTAGCTCCCTGCTTGCCCATACTATATGTTTTAATTTATATTTTTTCTTTCC
CCCTGGCCTTAACCGAATTTTTTCCCATCGCGATCTAATTCTCCCCCGCTTAATACTGACGCTCTCGCAC
CCATCTCTCTCCTTCTAGCCTCCGCTAGTCAAAATTTTTGGCGTACTCACCAGTCGCCGCCCCTCGCCTC
TTGCCGTGCGCGCTTCAGCAAGCCGAGTCCTGCGTCGAGAGAGCTCCTCTGGTTTCCCTTTCGCTTTCAA
GTCCCTGTTCGGGCGCCACTGCTAGAGATTTTCCACACTGACTAAAAGGGTCTGAGGGATCTCTAGTTAC
CAGAGTCACACAACAGACGGGCACACACTACTTGAAGCACTCAAGGCAAGCTTTATTGAGGCTTAAGCAG
TGGGTTCCCTAGTTAGCCAGAGAGCTCCCAGGCTCAGATCTGGTCTAACCAGAGAGACCCGTTTATGTAT
CGAGCTAGGCACTTAAATACAATATCTCTGCAATGCGGCAATTCAGTGGTTCGTCCAATCCATGTCAGAC
CCGTCTGTTGCCTTCCTAATAAGGCACGATCGTACCACCTTACTTCCACCAATCGGCATGCACGGTGCTT
TTTCTCTCCTTGTAAGGCATGTTGCTAACTCATCGTTACCATGTTGCAAGACTACAAGAGTATTGCATAA
GACTACATTAAGCTTGCAGCTCCAGCTTTTGTTCCCTTTAGTGAGGGTTAATTGCGCGCTTGGCGTAATC
ATGGTCATAGCTGTTTCCTGTGTGAAATTGTTATCCGCTCACAATTCCACACAACATACGAGCCGGAAGC
ATAAAGTGTAAAGCCTGGGGTGCCTAATGAGTGAGCTAACTCACATTAATTGCGTTGCGCTCACTGCCCG
CTTTCCAGTCGGGAAACCTGTCGTGCCAGCTGCATTAATGAATCGGCCAACGCGCGGGGAGAGGCGGTTT
GCGTATTGGGCGCTCTTCCGCTTCCTCGCTCACTGACTCGCTGCGCTCGGTCGTTCGGCTGCGGCGAGCG
GTATCAGCTCACTCAAAGGCGGTAATACGGTTATCCACAGAATCAGGGGATAACGCAGGAAAGAACATGT
GAGCAAAAGGCCAGCAAAAGGCCAGGAACCGTAAAAAGGCCGCGTTGCTGGCGTTTTTCCATAGGCTCCG
CCCCCCTGACGAGCATCACAAAAATCGACGCTCAAGTCAGAGGTGGCGAAACCCGACAGGACTATAAAGA
TACCAGGCGTTTCCCCCTGGAAGCTCCCTCGTGCGCTCTCCTGTTCCGACCCTGCCGCTTACCGGATACC
TGTCCGCCTTTCTCCCTTCGGGAAGCGTGGCGCTTTCTCATAGCTCACGCTGTAGGTATCTCAGTTCGGT
GTAGGTCGTTCGCTCCAAGCTGGGCTGTGTGCACGAACCCCCCGTTCAGCCCGACCGCTGCGCCTTATCC
GGTAACTATCGTCTTGAGTCCAACCCGGTAAGACACGACTTATCGCCACTGGCAGCAGCCACTGGTAACA
GGATTAGCAGAGCGAGGTATGTAGGCGGTGCTACAGAGTTCTTGAAGTGGTGGCCTAACTACGGCTACAC
TAGAAGAACAGTATTTGGTATCTGCGCTCTGCTGAAGCCAGTTACCTTCGGAAAAAGAGTTGGTAGCTCT
TGATCCGGCAAACAAACCACCGCTGGTAGCGGTGGTTTTTTTGTTTGCAAGCAGCAGATTACGCGCAGAA
AAAAAGGATCTCAAGAAGATCCTTTGATCTTTTCTACGGGGTCTGACGCTCAGTGGAACGAAAACTCACG
TTAAGGGATTTTGGTCATGAGATTATCAAAAAGGATCTTCACCTAGATCCTTTTAAATTAAAAATGAAGT
TTTAAATCAATCTAAAGTATATATGAGTAAACTTGGTCTGACAGTTACCAATGCTTAATCAGTGAGGCAC
CTATCTCAGCGATCTGTCTATTTCGTTCATCCATAGTTGCCTGACTCCCCGTCGTGTAGATAACTACGAT
ACGGGAGGGCTTACCATCTGGCCCCAGTGCTGCAATGATACCGCGAGACCCACGCTCACCGGCTCCAGAT
TTATCAGCAATAAACCAGCCAGCCGGAAGGGCCGAGCGCAGAAGTGGTCCTGCAACTTTATCCGCCTCCA
TCCAGTCTATTAATTGTTGCCGGGAAGCTAGAGTAAGTAGTTCGCCAGTTAATAGTTTGCGCAACGTTGT
TGCCATTGCTACAGGCATCGTGGTGTCACGCTCGTCGTTTGGTATGGCTTCATTCAGCTCCGGTTCCCAA
CGATCAAGGCGAGTTACATGATCCCCCATGTTGTGCAAAAAAGCGGTTAGCTCCTTCGGTCCTCCGATCG
TTGTCAGAAGTAAGTTGGCCGCAGTGTTATCACTCATGGTTATGGCAGCACTGCATAATTCTCTTACTGT
CATGCCATCCGTAAGATGCTTTTCTGTGACTGGTGAGTACTCAACCAAGTCATTCTGAGAATAGTGTATG
CGGCGACCGAGTTGCTCTTGCCCGGCGTCAATACGGGATAATACCGCGCCACATAGCAGAACTTTAAAAG
TGCTCATCATTGGAAAACGTTCTTCGGGGCGAAAACTCTCAAGGATCTTACCGCTGTTGAGATCCAGTTC
GATGTAACCCACTCGTGCACCCAACTGATCTTCAGCATCTTTTACTTTCACCAGCGTTTCTGGGTGAGCA
AAAACAGGAAGGCAAAATGCCGCAAAAAAGGGAATAAGGGCGACACGGAAATGTTGAATACTCATACTCT
TCCTTTTTCAATATTATTGAAGCATTTATCAGGGTTATTGTCTCATGAGCGGATACATATTTGAATGTAT
TTAGAAAAATAAACAAATAGGGGTTCCGCGCACATTTCCCCGAAAAGTGCCACCTAAATTGTAAGCGTTA
ATATTTTGTTAAAATTCGCGTTAAATTTTTGTTAAATCAGCTCATTTTTTAACCAATAGGCCGAAATCGG
CAAAATCCCTTATAAATCAAAAGAATAGACCGAGATAGGGT
[37 nt withheld, positions 5712-5748]
AAAGAACGTGGACTCCAACGTCAAAGG
[49 nt withheld, positions 5776-5824]
T
[91 nt withheld, positions 5826-5916]
G
[124 nt withheld, positions 5918-6041]
CCCATTCGCCATTCAGGCTGCGCAACTGTTGGGAAGGGCGATCGGTGCGGGCCTCTTCGCTATTACGCCA
GCTGGCGAAAGGGGGATGTGCTGCAAGGCGATTAAGTTGGGTAACGCCAGGGTTTTCCCAGTCACGACGT
TGTAAAACGACGGCCAGTGAGCGCGCGTAATACGACTCACTATAGGGCGAATTGGGTACGTCCCTAGGCC
TCCAAAAAAGCCTCCTCACTACTTCTGGAATAGCTCAGAGGCCGAGGCGGCCTCGGCCTCTGCATAAATA
AAAAAAATTAGTCAGCCATGGGGCGGAGAATGGGCGGAACTGGGCGGAGTTAGGGGCGGGATGGGCGGAG
TTAGGGGCGGGATAGCTAGAGCCAGACATGATAAGATACATTGATGAGTTTGGACAAACCACAACTAGAA
TGCAGTGAAAAAAATGCTTTATTTGTGAAATTTGTGATGCTATTGCTTTATTTGTAACCATTATAAGCTG
CAATAAACAAGTTCCTCTCACTCTCTGATATTCATTTCTTTGCAAGTTATAAATACTGAATAATAAGATG
ACATGAACTACTACTGCTAGAGATTTTCCACACTGACTAAAAGGGTCTGAGGGATCTCTAGTTACCAGAG
TCACACAACAGACGGGCACACACTACTTGAAGCACTCAAGGCAAGCTTTATTGAGGCTTAAGCAGTGGGT
TCCCTAGTTAGCCAGAGAGCTCCCAGGCTCAGATCTGGTCTAACCAGAGAGACCCAGTACAAGCAAAAAG
CAGATCTTGTCTTCGTTGGGAGTGAATTAGCCCTTCCAGTCCCCCCTTTTCTTTTAAAAAGTGGCTAAGA
TCTACAGCTGCCTTGTAAGTCATTGGTCTTAAAGGTACCGATGCATGGGGTCGTGCGCTCCTTTCGGTCG
GGCGCTGCGGGTCGTGGGGCGGGCGTCAGGCACCGGGCTTGCGGGTCATGCACCAGGTGCGCGGTCCTTC
GGGCACCTCGACGTCGGCGGTGACGGTGAAGCCGAGCCGCTCGTAGAAGGGGAGGTTGCGGGGCGCG
Features (pLannotate 1.2.2; 25 found; start..end, strand, type, name):
    510..1020    -  promoter       hPGK promoter: human phosphoglycerate kinase 1 promoter
   1069..1186    -  misc_feature   cPPT/CTS: central polypurine tract and central termination sequence of HIV-1
   1295..1535    -  promoter       U6 promoter: RNA polymerase III promoter for human U6 snRNA
   1585..1685    -  CDS            Rev (fragment): human immunodeficiency virus 1 (HIV-1) Rev protein; rev; enhances nuclear export of unspliced and incompletely spliced viral mRNAs
   2062..2295    -  misc_feature   RRE: The Rev response element (RRE) of HIV-1 allows for Rev-dependent mRNA export from the nucleus to the cytoplasm.
   2441..2804    -  CDS            HIV-1 gag (fragment): gag protein from human immunodeficiency virus 1; gag
   2788..2913    -  misc_feature   HIV-1 Ψ: packaging signal of human immunodeficiency virus type 1
   2960..3140    -  LTR            5' LTR (truncated): truncated 5' long terminal repeat (LTR) from HIV-1
   3141..3367    -  promoter       RSV promoter: Rous sarcoma virus enhancer/promoter
   3395..3413    -  promoter       T3 promoter: promoter for bacteriophage T3 RNA polymerase
   3458..3474    -  protein_bind   lac operator: The lac repressor binds to the lac operator to inhibit transcription in E. coli. This inhibition can be relieved by adding lactose or isopropyl-β-D-thiogalactopyranoside (IPTG). lac repressor encoded by lacI
   3482..3512    -  promoter       lac promoter: promoter for the E. coli lac operon
   3527..3548    -  protein_bind   CAP binding site: CAP binding activates transcription in the presence of cAMP. E. coli catabolite activator protein
   3561..3653    -  CDS            lacI (fragment): lac repressor; lacI; The lac repressor binds to the lac operator to inhibit transcription in E. coli. This inhibition can be relieved by adding lactose or isopropyl-β-D-thiogalactopyranoside (IPTG).
   3836..4424    -  rep_origin     ori: high-copy-number ColE1/pMB1/pBR322/pUC origin of replication
   4595..5455    -  CDS            AmpR: β-lactamase; bla; confers resistance to ampicillin, carbenicillin, and related antibiotics
   5456..5560    -  promoter       AmpR promoter: bla
   5613..6041    -  rep_origin     f1 ori (sequence partly withheld): f1 bacteriophage origin of replication; arrow indicates direction of (+) strand synthesis
   6046..6201    -  CDS            lacZα (fragment): LacZα fragment of β-galactosidase; lacZ fragment
   6209..6227    +  promoter       T7 promoter: promoter for bacteriophage T7 RNA polymerase
   6248..6383    -  rep_origin     SV40 ori: SV40 origin of replication
   6423..6544    -  polyA_signal   SV40 poly(A) signal: SV40 polyadenylation signal
   6616..6849    -  LTR            3' LTR (ΔU3): self-inactivating 3' long terminal repeat (LTR) from HIV-1
   6851..6934    -  CDS            nef (fragment): NEF_HV1Z2 - Experimental evidence at protein level: Swiss-Prot protein existence level 1. Extracellular Nef protein targets CD4(+) T-lymphocytes for apoptosis by interacting with CXCR4 surface receptors. From Human immunodeficiency virus type 1 group M subtype D (isolate Z2/CDC-Z34) (HIV-1).
   6977..488     -  CDS            PuroR (across the origin): puromycin N-acetyltransferase; pac from Streptomyces alboniger; confers resistance to puromycin
