[The description below was written by a language model from this plasmid's Addgene catalogue record and pLannotate feature annotations shown in this document.]
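Description:
pLKO.1-shDsup is an shRNA construct built on the pLKO.1 puro backbone, a third-generation-style, self-inactivating HIV-1-derived lentiviral vector, although the catalogue lists its type simply as mammalian expression. In bacteria it is maintained by a high-copy ColE1/pUC-type origin and selected with ampicillin through the β-lactamase gene. An f1 origin, an SV40 origin and remnants of lac and lacZα cloning-vector sequences with T3 and T7 promoters are also present in the backbone.

The payload is a short hairpin RNA directed against Dsup (damage suppressor), a gene from the tardigrade Ramazzottius varieornatus. The hairpin oligonucleotide was cloned between the AgeI and EcoRI sites, which places it immediately downstream of the human U6 RNA polymerase III promoter. The feature table does not annotate the hairpin itself, but the gap between the U6 promoter and the cPPT/CTS element is where it would lie. A separate cassette uses the human PGK promoter to drive puromycin N-acetyltransferase, allowing selection of stably modified mammalian cells. The viral portion consists of an RSV promoter fused to a truncated 5′ LTR, the Ψ packaging signal with a partial gag sequence, the Rev response element, the central polypurine tract and a ΔU3 3′ LTR followed by an SV40 polyadenylation signal. These elements allow the RNA genome to be packaged when helper functions are supplied in trans, and the integrated provirus lacks LTR promoter activity.

The stated purpose is to establish Dsup knockdown cells. Because Dsup is a tardigrade gene, this presumably means silencing it in cultured cells engineered to express it, as a control for Dsup-dependent phenotypes such as the radiotolerance named in the associated publication title.
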