Addgene plasmid #90024: pLKO.1-shDsup
Purpose: To establish Dsup knock down cells
Depositing lab: Takekazu Kunieda. Depositing organization: The University of Tokyo. Publication: Extremotolerant tardigrade genome and improved radiotolerance of human cultured cells by tardigrade-unique protein. Hashimoto T, Horikawa DD, Saito Y, Kuwahara H, Kozuka-Hata H, Shin-I T, Minakuchi Y, Ohishi K, Motoyama A, Aizu T, Enomoto A, Kondo K, Tanaka S, Hara Y, Koshikawa S, Sagara H, Miura T, Yokobori S, Miyagawa K, Suzuki Y, Kubo T, Oyama M, Kohara Y, Fujiyama A, Arakawa K, Katayama T, Toyoda A, Kunieda T. Nat Commun. 2016 Sep 20;7:12808. doi: 10.1038/ncomms12808. PubMed 27649274.
Backbone
  Vector backbone: pLKO.1 puro
  Vector type: Mammalian Expression
Growth in bacteria
  Bacterial resistance: Ampicillin, 100 μg/mL
  Growth temperature: 37°C
  Growth strain: DH5alpha
  Copy number: High Copy
Gene/Insert
  Gene/Insert name: Dsup (alt name: LC050827)
  gRNA/shRNA sequence: ACCGGTGAACGTAACCGTTACCAAAGGTTCAAGAGACCTTTGGTAACGGTTACGTTCTTTTTGAATTC
  Species: Ramazzottius varieornatus
  Cloning method: Restriction Enzyme; 5′ cloning site AgeI (unknown if destroyed); 3′ cloning site EcoRI (unknown if destroyed)
  Sequencing primers: 5′ LKO.1 5'
Terms and licenses: Academic/Nonprofit Terms; Industry Terms: Not Available to Industry
Depositor comments: Insert species is Ramazzottius varieornatus
How to cite: pLKO.1-shDsup was a gift from Takekazu Kunieda (Addgene plasmid # 90024 ; http://n2t.net/addgene:90024 ; RRID:Addgene_90024)
