>Addgene plasmid #90024 | pLKO.1-shDsup | depositor partial sequence | sequence record 174467 | Insert
ACCGGTGAACGTAACCGTTACCAAAGGTTCAAGAGACCTTTGGTAACGGTTACGTTCTTTTTGAATTC
